Addgene plasmid #69986: pY014 (pcDNA3.1-hMbCpf1)
Purpose: Expresses humanized MbCpf1
Depositing lab: Feng Zhang. Depositing organization: Broad Institute. Publication: Cpf1 Is a Single RNA-Guided Endonuclease of a Class 2 CRISPR-Cas System. Zetsche B, Gootenberg JS, Abudayyeh OO, Slaymaker IM, Makarova KS, Essletzbichler P, Volz SE, Joung J, van der Oost J, Regev A, Koonin EV, Zhang F. Cell. 2015 Sep 23. pii: S0092-8674(15)01200-3. doi: 10.1016/j.cell.2015.09.038. PubMed 26422227.
Backbone
  Vector backbone: pcDNA3.1
  Backbone size w/o insert (bp): 5354
  Total vector size (bp): 9500
  Vector type: Mammalian Expression, CRISPR
  Selectable markers: Neomycin (select with G418)
Growth in bacteria
  Bacterial resistance: Ampicillin, 100 μg/mL
  Growth temperature: 37°C
  Growth strain: NEB Stable
  Copy number: Unknown
Gene/Insert
  Gene/Insert name: hMbCpf1 (alt name: Cpf1)
  Species: Moraxella_bovoculi_237
  Insert size (bp): 4257
  Promoter: CMV
  Tag / fusion protein: NLS-3xHA (C terminal on insert)
  Cloning method: Unknown
  Sequencing primers: 5′ CMV-F; 3′ BGH-rev
Resource information
  A portion of this plasmid was derived from a plasmid made by: GenScript USA Inc.
Terms and licenses: Academic/Nonprofit Terms; Industry Terms: Not Available to Industry
How to cite: pY014 (pcDNA3.1-hMbCpf1) was a gift from Feng Zhang (Addgene plasmid # 69986 ; http://n2t.net/addgene:69986 ; RRID:Addgene_69986)
