[The description below was written by a language model from this plasmid's Addgene catalogue record and pLannotate feature annotations shown in this document.]
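Description:
pY014 (pcDNA3.1-hMbCpf1) is a mammalian expression plasmid built on the pcDNA3.1 backbone that produces a human codon-optimized ("humanized") Cpf1 (Cas12a) nuclease from Moraxella bovoculi 237. The roughly 4.3 kb coding sequence is driven by the human cytomegalovirus immediate-early enhancer and promoter and terminated by the bovine growth hormone polyadenylation signal. A T7 promoter lies between the CMV promoter and the insert and could in principle support in vitro transcription. At its C terminus the nuclease is fused to a bipartite nucleoplasmin nuclear localization signal, which directs the bacterial protein into the nucleus, followed by three tandem HA epitopes for detection by immunoblotting or immunostaining. The automated annotation does not label the Cpf1 open reading frame itself. The short "SUMO3", "HIV-1 5' LTR" and other fragment hits within or beside the cassette are most likely spurious matches rather than functional elements.

The plasmid replicates in E. coli through a high-copy ColE1/pUC-type origin and is selected with ampicillin via β-lactamase. An f1 origin is also present. For mammalian cells, an SV40 early promoter drives the neomycin phosphotransferase gene with an SV40 poly(A) signal, allowing G418 selection of stable transfectants. The catalogue lists a total size of about 9.5 kb, while the sequenced record is 9,665 nt.

The construct encodes only the nuclease. No guide RNA cassette is annotated, so a crRNA would have to be supplied separately. It is suited to expressing MbCpf1 in transfected mammalian cells, for example to test the activity of this Class 2 single-RNA-guided endonuclease ortholog in genome editing or to prepare nuclease-containing cell lysates.
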