Features (pLannotate 1.2.2; 22 found; start..end, strand, type, name):
     12..391     +  enhancer       CMV enhancer: human cytomegalovirus immediate early enhancer
    392..595     +  promoter       CMV promoter: human cytomegalovirus (CMV) immediate early promoter
    591..624     +  LTR            5' LTR (truncated) (fragment): truncated 5' long terminal repeat (LTR) from HIV-1
    640..658     +  promoter       T7 promoter: promoter for bacteriophage T7 RNA polymerase
   2894..2910    +  CDS            SUMO3 (fragment): human small ubiquitin-related modifier 3
   4825..4872    +  CDS            nucleoplasmin NLS: bipartite nuclear localization signal from nucleoplasmin
   4879..4959    +  CDS            3xHA: three tandem HA epitope tags
   5039..5263    +  polyA_signal   bGH poly(A) signal: bovine growth hormone polyadenylation signal
   5267..5288    +  promoter       SV40 promoter (fragment): SV40 enhancer and early promoter
   5309..5737    +  rep_origin     f1 ori (sequence partly withheld): f1 bacteriophage origin of replication; arrow indicates direction of (+) strand synthesis
   5751..6080    +  promoter       SV40 promoter: SV40 enhancer and early promoter
   6147..6938    +  CDS            neo: KKA2_KLEPN - Also known as kan, nptII. Experimental evidence at protein level: Swiss-Prot protein existence level 1. Resistance to kanamycin, neomycin, paromomycin, ribostamycin, butirosin and gentamicin B. From Klebsiella pneumoniae.
   6962..7120    +  CDS            ble (fragment): BLE_KLEPN - Experimental evidence at protein level: Swiss-Prot protein existence level 1. Binding protein with a strong affinity to the bleomycin family of antibiotics. Binds to CL990; an antimitotic-antibiotic compound. From Klebsiella pneumoniae.
   7115..7236    +  polyA_signal   SV40 poly(A) signal: SV40 polyadenylation signal
   7309..7325    -  protein_bind   lac operator: The lac repressor binds to the lac operator to inhibit transcription in E. coli. This inhibition can be relieved by adding lactose or isopropyl-β-D-thiogalactopyranoside (IPTG). lac repressor encoded by lacI
   7333..7363    -  promoter       lac promoter: promoter for the E. coli lac operon
   7378..7399    -  protein_bind   CAP binding site: CAP binding activates transcription in the presence of cAMP. E. coli catabolite activator protein
   7412..7504    -  CDS            lacI (fragment): lac repressor; lacI; The lac repressor binds to the lac operator to inhibit transcription in E. coli. This inhibition can be relieved by adding lactose or isopropyl-β-D-thiogalactopyranoside (IPTG).
   7687..8275    -  rep_origin     ori: high-copy-number ColE1/pMB1/pBR322/pUC origin of replication
   8446..9306    -  CDS            AmpR: β-lactamase; bla; confers resistance to ampicillin, carbenicillin, and related antibiotics
   9307..9411    -  promoter       AmpR promoter: bla
   9470..9522    -  misc_feature   bom (fragment): basis of mobility region from pBR322
>Addgene plasmid #69986 | pY014 (pcDNA3.1-hMbCpf1) | addgene full sequence | sequence record 137762 | Addgene NGS result
ATATACGCGTTGACATTGATTATTGACTAGTTATTAATAGTAATCAATTACGGGGTCATTAGTTCATAGC
CCATATATGGAGTTCCGCGTTACATAACTTACGGTAAATGGCCCGCCTGGCTGACCGCCCAACGACCCCC
GCCCATTGACGTCAATAATGACGTATGTTCCCATAGTAACGCCAATAGGGACTTTCCATTGACGTCAATG
GGTGGAGTATTTACGGTAAACTGCCCACTTGGCAGTACATCAAGTGTATCATATGCCAAGTACGCCCCCT
ATTGACGTCAATGACGGTAAATGGCCCGCCTGGCATTATGCCCAGTACATGACCTTATGGGACTTTCCTA
CTTGGCAGTACATCTACGTATTAGTCATCGCTATTACCATGGTGATGCGGTTTTGGCAGTACATCAATGG
GCGTGGATAGCGGTTTGACTCACGGGGATTTCCAAGTCTCCACCCCATTGACGTCAATGGGAGTTTGTTT
TGGCACCAAAATCAACGGGACTTTCCAAAATGTCGTAACAACTCCGCCCCATTGACGCAAATGGGCGGTA
GGCGTGTACGGTGGGAGGTCTATATAAGCAGAGCTCTCTGGCTAACTAGAGAACCCACTGCTTACTGGCT
TATCGAAATTAATACGACTCACTATAGGGAGACCCAAGCTGGCTAGCGTTTAAACTTAAGCTTGGTACCG
CCACCATGCTGTTCCAGGACTTTACCCACCTGTATCCACTGTCCAAGACAGTGAGATTTGAGCTGAAGCC
CATCGATAGGACCCTGGAGCACATCCACGCCAAGAACTTCCTGTCTCAGGACGAGACAATGGCCGATATG
CACCAGAAGGTGAAAGTGATCCTGGACGATTACCACCGCGACTTCATCGCCGATATGATGGGCGAGGTGA
AGCTGACCAAGCTGGCCGAGTTCTATGACGTGTACCTGAAGTTTCGGAAGAACCCAAAGGACGATGAGCT
GCAGAAGCAGCTGAAGGATCTGCAGGCCGTGCTGAGAAAGGAGATCGTGAAGCCCATCGGCAATGGCGGC
AAGTATAAGGCCGGCTACGACAGGCTGTTCGGCGCCAAGCTGTTTAAGGACGGCAAGGAGCTGGGCGATC
TGGCCAAGTTCGTGATCGCACAGGAGGGAGAGAGCTCCCCAAAGCTGGCCCACCTGGCCCACTTCGAGAA
GTTTTCCACCTATTTCACAGGCTTTCACGATAACCGGAAGAATATGTATTCTGACGAGGATAAGCACACC
GCCATCGCCTACCGCCTGATCCACGAGAACCTGCCCCGGTTTATCGACAATCTGCAGATCCTGACCACAA
TCAAGCAGAAGCACTCTGCCCTGTACGATCAGATCATCAACGAGCTGACCGCCAGCGGCCTGGACGTGTC
TCTGGCCAGCCACCTGGATGGCTATCACAAGCTGCTGACACAGGAGGGCATCACCGCCTACAATACACTG
CTGGGAGGAATCTCCGGAGAGGCAGGCTCTCCTAAGATCCAGGGCATCAACGAGCTGATCAATTCTCACC
ACAACCAGCACTGCCACAAGAGCGAGAGAATCGCCAAGCTGAGGCCACTGCACAAGCAGATCCTGTCCGA
CGGCATGAGCGTGTCCTTCCTGCCCTCTAAGTTTGCCGACGATAGCGAGATGTGCCAGGCCGTGAACGAG
TTCTATCGCCACTACGCCGACGTGTTCGCCAAGGTGCAGAGCCTGTTCGACGGCTTTGACGATCACCAGA
AGGATGGCATCTACGTGGAGCACAAGAACCTGAATGAGCTGTCCAAGCAGGCCTTCGGCGACTTTGCACT
GCTGGGACGCGTGCTGGACGGATACTATGTGGATGTGGTGAATCCAGAGTTCAACGAGCGGTTTGCCAAG
GCCAAGACCGACAATGCCAAGGCCAAGCTGACAAAGGAGAAGGATAAGTTCATCAAGGGCGTGCACTCCC
TGGCCTCTCTGGAGCAGGCCATCGAGCACTATACCGCAAGGCACGACGATGAGAGCGTGCAGGCAGGCAA
GCTGGGACAGTACTTCAAGCACGGCCTGGCCGGAGTGGACAACCCCATCCAGAAGATCCACAACAATCAC
AGCACCATCAAGGGCTTTCTGGAGAGGGAGCGCCCTGCAGGAGAGAGAGCCCTGCCAAAGATCAAGTCCG
GCAAGAATCCTGAGATGACACAGCTGAGGCAGCTGAAGGAGCTGCTGGATAACGCCCTGAATGTGGCCCA
CTTCGCCAAGCTGCTGACCACAAAGACCACACTGGACAATCAGGATGGCAACTTCTATGGCGAGTTTGGC
GTGCTGTACGACGAGCTGGCCAAGATCCCCACCCTGTATAACAAGGTGAGAGATTACCTGAGCCAGAAGC
CTTTCTCCACCGAGAAGTACAAGCTGAACTTTGGCAATCCAACACTGCTGAATGGCTGGGACCTGAACAA
GGAGAAGGATAATTTCGGCGTGATCCTGCAGAAGGACGGCTGCTACTATCTGGCCCTGCTGGACAAGGCC
CACAAGAAGGTGTTTGATAACGCCCCTAATACAGGCAAGAGCATCTATCAGAAGATGATCTATAAGTACC
TGGAGGTGAGGAAGCAGTTCCCCAAGGTGTTCTTTTCCAAGGAGGCCATCGCCATCAACTACCACCCTTC
TAAGGAGCTGGTGGAGATCAAGGACAAGGGCCGGCAGAGATCCGACGATGAGCGCCTGAAGCTGTATCGG
TTTATCCTGGAGTGTCTGAAGATCCACCCTAAGTACGATAAGAAGTTCGAGGGCGCCATCGGCGACATCC
AGCTGTTTAAGAAGGATAAGAAGGGCAGAGAGGTGCCAATCAGCGAGAAGGACCTGTTCGATAAGATCAA
CGGCATCTTTTCTAGCAAGCCTAAGCTGGAGATGGAGGACTTCTTTATCGGCGAGTTCAAGAGGTATAAC
CCAAGCCAGGACCTGGTGGATCAGTATAATATCTACAAGAAGATCGACTCCAACGATAATCGCAAGAAGG
AGAATTTCTACAACAATCACCCCAAGTTTAAGAAGGATCTGGTGCGGTACTATTACGAGTCTATGTGCAA
GCACGAGGAGTGGGAGGAGAGCTTCGAGTTTTCCAAGAAGCTGCAGGACATCGGCTGTTACGTGGATGTG
AACGAGCTGTTTACCGAGATCGAGACACGGAGACTGAATTATAAGATCTCCTTCTGCAACATCAATGCCG
ACTACATCGATGAGCTGGTGGAGCAGGGCCAGCTGTATCTGTTCCAGATCTACAACAAGGACTTTTCCCC
AAAGGCCCACGGCAAGCCCAATCTGCACACCCTGTACTTCAAGGCCCTGTTTTCTGAGGACAACCTGGCC
GATCCTATCTATAAGCTGAATGGCGAGGCCCAGATCTTCTACAGAAAGGCCTCCCTGGACATGAACGAGA
CAACAATCCACAGGGCCGGCGAGGTGCTGGAGAACAAGAATCCCGATAATCCTAAGAAGAGACAGTTCGT
GTACGACATCATCAAGGATAAGAGGTACACACAGGACAAGTTCATGCTGCACGTGCCAATCACCATGAAC
TTTGGCGTGCAGGGCATGACAATCAAGGAGTTCAATAAGAAGGTGAACCAGTCTATCCAGCAGTATGACG
AGGTGAACGTGATCGGCATCGATCGGGGCGAGAGACACCTGCTGTACCTGACCGTGATCAATAGCAAGGG
CGAGATCCTGGAGCAGTGTTCCCTGAACGACATCACCACAGCCTCTGCCAATGGCACACAGATGACCACA
CCTTACCACAAGATCCTGGATAAGAGGGAGATCGAGCGCCTGAACGCCCGGGTGGGATGGGGCGAGATCG
AGACAATCAAGGAGCTGAAGTCTGGCTATCTGAGCCACGTGGTGCACCAGATCAGCCAGCTGATGCTGAA
GTACAACGCCATCGTGGTGCTGGAGGACCTGAATTTCGGCTTTAAGAGGGGCCGCTTTAAGGTGGAGAAG
CAGATCTATCAGAACTTCGAGAATGCCCTGATCAAGAAGCTGAACCACCTGGTGCTGAAGGACAAGGCCG
ACGATGAGATCGGCTCTTACAAGAATGCCCTGCAGCTGACCAACAATTTCACAGATCTGAAGAGCATCGG
CAAGCAGACCGGCTTCCTGTTTTATGTGCCCGCCTGGAACACCTCTAAGATCGACCCTGAGACAGGCTTT
GTGGATCTGCTGAAGCCAAGATACGAGAACATCGCCCAGAGCCAGGCCTTCTTTGGCAAGTTCGACAAGA
TCTGCTATAATGCCGACAAGGATTACTTCGAGTTTCACATCGACTACGCCAAGTTTACCGATAAGGCCAA
GAATAGCCGCCAGATCTGGACAATCTGTTCCCACGGCGACAAGCGGTACGTGTACGATAAGACAGCCAAC
CAGAATAAGGGCGCCGCCAAGGGCATCAACGTGAATGATGAGCTGAAGTCCCTGTTCGCCCGCCACCACA
TCAACGAGAAGCAGCCCAACCTGGTCATGGACATCTGCCAGAACAATGATAAGGAGTTTCACAAGTCTCT
GATGTACCTGCTGAAAACCCTGCTGGCCCTGCGGTACAGCAACGCCTCCTCTGACGAGGATTTCATCCTG
TCCCCCGTGGCAAACGACGAGGGCGTGTTCTTTAATAGCGCCCTGGCCGACGATACACAGCCTCAGAATG
CCGATGCCAACGGCGCCTACCACATCGCCCTGAAGGGCCTGTGGCTGCTGAATGAGCTGAAGAACTCCGA
CGATCTGAACAAGGTGAAGCTGGCCATCGACAATCAGACCTGGCTGAATTTCGCCCAGAACAGGAAAAGG
CCGGCGGCCACGAAAAAGGCCGGCCAGGCAAAAAAGAAAAAGGGATCCTACCCATACGATGTTCCAGATT
ACGCTTATCCCTACGACGTGCCTGATTATGCATACCCATATGATGTCCCCGACTATGCCTAAGAATTCTG
CAGATATCCAGCACAGTGGCGGCCGCTCGAGTCTAGAGGGCCCGTTTAAACCCGCTGATCAGCCTCGACT
GTGCCTTCTAGTTGCCAGCCATCTGTTGTTTGCCCCTCCCCCGTGCCTTCCTTGACCCTGGAAGGTGCCA
CTCCCACTGTCCTTTCCTAATAAAATGAGGAAATTGCATCGCATTGTCTGAGTAGGTGTCATTCTATTCT
GGGGGGTGGGGTGGGGCAGGACAGCAAGGGGGAGGATTGGGAAGACAATAGCAGGCATGCTGGGGATGCG
GTGGGCTCTATGGCTTCTGAGGCGGAAAGAACCAGCTGGGGCTCTAGGGGGTATCCCC
[124 nt withheld, positions 5309-5432]
C
[91 nt withheld, positions 5434-5524]
A
[49 nt withheld, positions 5526-5574]
CCTTTGACGTTGGAGTCCACGTTCTTT
[37 nt withheld, positions 5602-5638]
ACCCTATCTCGGTCTATTCTTTTGATTTATAAGGGATTTTGCCGATTTCGGCCTATTGGTTAAAAAATGA
GCTGATTTAACAAAAATTTAACGCGAATTAATTCTGTGGAATGTGTGTCAGTTAGGGTGTGGAAAGTCCC
CAGGCTCCCCAGCAGGCAGAAGTATGCAAAGCATGCATCTCAATTAGTCAGCAACCAGGTGTGGAAAGTC
CCCAGGCTCCCCAGCAGGCAGAAGTATGCAAAGCATGCATCTCAATTAGTCAGCAACCATAGTCCCGCCC
CTAACTCCGCCCATCCCGCCCCTAACTCCGCCCAGTTCCGCCCATTCTCCGCCCCATGGCTGACTAATTT
TTTTTATTTATGCAGAGGCCGAGGCCGCCTCTGCCTCTGAGCTATTCCAGAAGTAGTGAGGAGGCTTTTT
TGGAGGCCTAGGCTTTTGCAAAAAGCTCCCGGGAGCTTGTATATCCATTTTCGGATCTGATCAAGAGACA
GGATGAGGATCGTTTCGCATGATTGAACAAGATGGATTGCACGCAGGTTCTCCGGCCGCTTGGGTGGAGA
GGCTATTCGGCTATGACTGGGCACAACAGACAATCGGCTGCTCTGATGCCGCCGTGTTCCGGCTGTCAGC
GCAGGGGCGCCCGGTTCTTTTTGTCAAGACCGACCTGTCCGGTGCCCTGAATGAACTGCAGGACGAGGCA
GCGCGGCTATCGTGGCTGGCCACGACGGGCGTTCCTTGCGCAGCTGTGCTCGACGTTGTCACTGAAGCGG
GAAGGGACTGGCTGCTATTGGGCGAAGTGCCGGGGCAGGATCTCCTGTCATCTCACCTTGCTCCTGCCGA
GAAAGTATCCATCATGGCTGATGCAATGCGGCGGCTGCATACGCTTGATCCGGCTACCTGCCCATTCGAC
CACCAAGCGAAACATCGCATCGAGCGAGCACGTACTCGGATGGAAGCCGGTCTTGTCGATCAGGATGATC
TGGACGAAGAGCATCAGGGGCTCGCGCCAGCCGAACTGTTCGCCAGGCTCAAGGCGCGCATGCCCGACGG
CGAGGATCTCGTCGTGACCCATGGCGATGCCTGCTTGCCGAATATCATGGTGGAAAATGGCCGCTTTTCT
GGATTCATCGACTGTGGCCGGCTGGGTGTGGCGGACCGCTATCAGGACATAGCGTTGGCTACCCGTGATA
TTGCTGAAGAGCTTGGCGGCGAATGGGCTGACCGCTTCCTCGTGCTTTACGGTATCGCCGCTCCCGATTC
GCAGCGCATCGCCTTCTATCGCCTTCTTGACGAGTTCTTCTGAGCGGGACTCTGGGGTTCGAAATGACCG
ACCAAGCGACGCCCAACCTGCCATCACGAGATTTCGATTCCACCGCCGCCTTCTATGAAAGGTTGGGCTT
CGGAATCGTTTTCCGGGACGCCGGCTGGATGATCCTCCAGCGCGGGGATCTCATGCTGGAGTTCTTCGCC
CACCCCAACTTGTTTATTGCAGCTTATAATGGTTACAAATAAAGCAATAGCATCACAAATTTCACAAATA
AAGCATTTTTTTCACTGCATTCTAGTTGTGGTTTGTCCAAACTCATCAATGTATCTTATCATGTCTGTAT
ACCGTCGACCTCTAGCTAGAGCTTGGCGTAATCATGGTCATAGCTGTTTCCTGTGTGAAATTGTTATCCG
CTCACAATTCCACACAACATACGAGCCGGAAGCATAAAGTGTAAAGCCTGGGGTGCCTAATGAGTGAGCT
AACTCACATTAATTGCGTTGCGCTCACTGCCCGCTTTCCAGTCGGGAAACCTGTCGTGCCAGCTGCATTA
ATGAATCGGCCAACGCGCGGGGAGAGGCGGTTTGCGTATTGGGCGCTCTTCCGCTTCCTCGCTCACTGAC
TCGCTGCGCTCGGTCGTTCGGCTGCGGCGAGCGGTATCAGCTCACTCAAAGGCGGTAATACGGTTATCCA
CAGAATCAGGGGATAACGCAGGAAAGAACATGTGAGCAAAAGGCCAGCAAAAGGCCAGGAACCGTAAAAA
GGCCGCGTTGCTGGCGTTTTTCCATAGGCTCCGCCCCCCTGACGAGCATCACAAAAATCGACGCTCAAGT
CAGAGGTGGCGAAACCCGACAGGACTATAAAGATACCAGGCGTTTCCCCCTGGAAGCTCCCTCGTGCGCT
CTCCTGTTCCGACCCTGCCGCTTACCGGATACCTGTCCGCCTTTCTCCCTTCGGGAAGCGTGGCGCTTTC
TCATAGCTCACGCTGTAGGTATCTCAGTTCGGTGTAGGTCGTTCGCTCCAAGCTGGGCTGTGTGCACGAA
CCCCCCGTTCAGCCCGACCGCTGCGCCTTATCCGGTAACTATCGTCTTGAGTCCAACCCGGTAAGACACG
ACTTATCGCCACTGGCAGCAGCCACTGGTAACAGGATTAGCAGAGCGAGGTATGTAGGCGGTGCTACAGA
GTTCTTGAAGTGGTGGCCTAACTACGGCTACACTAGAAGAACAGTATTTGGTATCTGCGCTCTGCTGAAG
CCAGTTACCTTCGGAAAAAGAGTTGGTAGCTCTTGATCCGGCAAACAAACCACCGCTGGTAGCGGTGGTT
TTTTTGTTTGCAAGCAGCAGATTACGCGCAGAAAAAAAGGATCTCAAGAAGATCCTTTGATCTTTTCTAC
GGGGTCTGACGCTCAGTGGAACGAAAACTCACGTTAAGGGATTTTGGTCATGAGATTATCAAAAAGGATC
TTCACCTAGATCCTTTTAAATTAAAAATGAAGTTTTAAATCAATCTAAAGTATATATGAGTAAACTTGGT
CTGACAGTTACCAATGCTTAATCAGTGAGGCACCTATCTCAGCGATCTGTCTATTTCGTTCATCCATAGT
TGCCTGACTCCCCGTCGTGTAGATAACTACGATACGGGAGGGCTTACCATCTGGCCCCAGTGCTGCAATG
ATACCGCGAGACCCACGCTCACCGGCTCCAGATTTATCAGCAATAAACCAGCCAGCCGGAAGGGCCGAGC
GCAGAAGTGGTCCTGCAACTTTATCCGCCTCCATCCAGTCTATTAATTGTTGCCGGGAAGCTAGAGTAAG
TAGTTCGCCAGTTAATAGTTTGCGCAACGTTGTTGCCATTGCTACAGGCATCGTGGTGTCACGCTCGTCG
TTTGGTATGGCTTCATTCAGCTCCGGTTCCCAACGATCAAGGCGAGTTACATGATCCCCCATGTTGTGCA
AAAAAGCGGTTAGCTCCTTCGGTCCTCCGATCGTTGTCAGAAGTAAGTTGGCCGCAGTGTTATCACTCAT
GGTTATGGCAGCACTGCATAATTCTCTTACTGTCATGCCATCCGTAAGATGCTTTTCTGTGACTGGTGAG
TACTCAACCAAGTCATTCTGAGAATAGTGTATGCGGCGACCGAGTTGCTCTTGCCCGGCGTCAATACGGG
ATAATACCGCGCCACATAGCAGAACTTTAAAAGTGCTCATCATTGGAAAACGTTCTTCGGGGCGAAAACT
CTCAAGGATCTTACCGCTGTTGAGATCCAGTTCGATGTAACCCACTCGTGCACCCAACTGATCTTCAGCA
TCTTTTACTTTCACCAGCGTTTCTGGGTGAGCAAAAACAGGAAGGCAAAATGCCGCAAAAAAGGGAATAA
GGGCGACACGGAAATGTTGAATACTCATACTCTTCCTTTTTCAATATTATTGAAGCATTTATCAGGGTTA
TTGTCTCATGAGCGGATACATATTTGAATGTATTTAGAAAAATAAACAAATAGGGGTTCCGCGCACATTT
CCCCGAAAAGTGCCACCTGACGTCGACGGATCGGGAGATCTCCCGATCCCCTATGGTGCACTCTCAGTAC
AATCTGCTCTGATGCCGCATAGTTAAGCCAGTATCTGCTCCCTGCTTGTGTGTTGGAGGTCGCTGAGTAG
TGCGCGAGCAAAATTTAAGCTACAACAAGGCAAGGCTTGACCGACAATTGCATGAAGAATCTGCTTAGGG
TTAGGCGTTTTGCGCTGCTTCGCGATGTACGGGCCAG
