>Addgene plasmid #69986 | pY014 (pcDNA3.1-hMbCpf1) | depositor partial sequence | sequence record 124371 | humanized MbCpf1
ATGCTGTTCCAGGACTTTACCCACCTGTATCCACTGTCCAAGACAGTGAGATTTGAGCTGAAGCCCATCG
ATAGGACCCTGGAGCACATCCACGCCAAGAACTTCCTGTCTCAGGACGAGACAATGGCCGATATGCACCA
GAAGGTGAAAGTGATCCTGGACGATTACCACCGCGACTTCATCGCCGATATGATGGGCGAGGTGAAGCTG
ACCAAGCTGGCCGAGTTCTATGACGTGTACCTGAAGTTTCGGAAGAACCCAAAGGACGATGAGCTGCAGA
AGCAGCTGAAGGATCTGCAGGCCGTGCTGAGAAAGGAGATCGTGAAGCCCATCGGCAATGGCGGCAAGTA
TAAGGCCGGCTACGACAGGCTGTTCGGCGCCAAGCTGTTTAAGGACGGCAAGGAGCTGGGCGATCTGGCC
AAGTTCGTGATCGCACAGGAGGGAGAGAGCTCCCCAAAGCTGGCCCACCTGGCCCACTTCGAGAAGTTTT
CCACCTATTTCACAGGCTTTCACGATAACCGGAAGAATATGTATTCTGACGAGGATAAGCACACCGCCAT
CGCCTACCGCCTGATCCACGAGAACCTGCCCCGGTTTATCGACAATCTGCAGATCCTGACCACAATCAAG
CAGAAGCACTCTGCCCTGTACGATCAGATCATCAACGAGCTGACCGCCAGCGGCCTGGACGTGTCTCTGG
CCAGCCACCTGGATGGCTATCACAAGCTGCTGACACAGGAGGGCATCACCGCCTACAATACACTGCTGGG
AGGAATCTCCGGAGAGGCAGGCTCTCCTAAGATCCAGGGCATCAACGAGCTGATCAATTCTCACCACAAC
CAGCACTGCCACAAGAGCGAGAGAATCGCCAAGCTGAGGCCACTGCACAAGCAGATCCTGTCCGACGGCA
TGAGCGTGTCCTTCCTGCCCTCTAAGTTTGCCGACGATAGCGAGATGTGCCAGGCCGTGAACGAGTTCTA
TCGCCACTACGCCGACGTGTTCGCCAAGGTGCAGAGCCTGTTCGACGGCTTTGACGATCACCAGAAGGAT
GGCATCTACGTGGAGCACAAGAACCTGAATGAGCTGTCCAAGCAGGCCTTCGGCGACTTTGCACTGCTGG
GACGCGTGCTGGACGGATACTATGTGGATGTGGTGAATCCAGAGTTCAACGAGCGGTTTGCCAAGGCCAA
GACCGACAATGCCAAGGCCAAGCTGACAAAGGAGAAGGATAAGTTCATCAAGGGCGTGCACTCCCTGGCC
TCTCTGGAGCAGGCCATCGAGCACTATACCGCAAGGCACGACGATGAGAGCGTGCAGGCAGGCAAGCTGG
GACAGTACTTCAAGCACGGCCTGGCCGGAGTGGACAACCCCATCCAGAAGATCCACAACAATCACAGCAC
CATCAAGGGCTTTCTGGAGAGGGAGCGCCCTGCAGGAGAGAGAGCCCTGCCAAAGATCAAGTCCGGCAAG
AATCCTGAGATGACACAGCTGAGGCAGCTGAAGGAGCTGCTGGATAACGCCCTGAATGTGGCCCACTTCG
CCAAGCTGCTGACCACAAAGACCACACTGGACAATCAGGATGGCAACTTCTATGGCGAGTTTGGCGTGCT
GTACGACGAGCTGGCCAAGATCCCCACCCTGTATAACAAGGTGAGAGATTACCTGAGCCAGAAGCCTTTC
TCCACCGAGAAGTACAAGCTGAACTTTGGCAATCCAACACTGCTGAATGGCTGGGACCTGAACAAGGAGA
AGGATAATTTCGGCGTGATCCTGCAGAAGGACGGCTGCTACTATCTGGCCCTGCTGGACAAGGCCCACAA
GAAGGTGTTTGATAACGCCCCTAATACAGGCAAGAGCATCTATCAGAAGATGATCTATAAGTACCTGGAG
GTGAGGAAGCAGTTCCCCAAGGTGTTCTTTTCCAAGGAGGCCATCGCCATCAACTACCACCCTTCTAAGG
AGCTGGTGGAGATCAAGGACAAGGGCCGGCAGAGATCCGACGATGAGCGCCTGAAGCTGTATCGGTTTAT
CCTGGAGTGTCTGAAGATCCACCCTAAGTACGATAAGAAGTTCGAGGGCGCCATCGGCGACATCCAGCTG
TTTAAGAAGGATAAGAAGGGCAGAGAGGTGCCAATCAGCGAGAAGGACCTGTTCGATAAGATCAACGGCA
TCTTTTCTAGCAAGCCTAAGCTGGAGATGGAGGACTTCTTTATCGGCGAGTTCAAGAGGTATAACCCAAG
CCAGGACCTGGTGGATCAGTATAATATCTACAAGAAGATCGACTCCAACGATAATCGCAAGAAGGAGAAT
TTCTACAACAATCACCCCAAGTTTAAGAAGGATCTGGTGCGGTACTATTACGAGTCTATGTGCAAGCACG
AGGAGTGGGAGGAGAGCTTCGAGTTTTCCAAGAAGCTGCAGGACATCGGCTGTTACGTGGATGTGAACGA
GCTGTTTACCGAGATCGAGACACGGAGACTGAATTATAAGATCTCCTTCTGCAACATCAATGCCGACTAC
ATCGATGAGCTGGTGGAGCAGGGCCAGCTGTATCTGTTCCAGATCTACAACAAGGACTTTTCCCCAAAGG
CCCACGGCAAGCCCAATCTGCACACCCTGTACTTCAAGGCCCTGTTTTCTGAGGACAACCTGGCCGATCC
TATCTATAAGCTGAATGGCGAGGCCCAGATCTTCTACAGAAAGGCCTCCCTGGACATGAACGAGACAACA
ATCCACAGGGCCGGCGAGGTGCTGGAGAACAAGAATCCCGATAATCCTAAGAAGAGACAGTTCGTGTACG
ACATCATCAAGGATAAGAGGTACACACAGGACAAGTTCATGCTGCACGTGCCAATCACCATGAACTTTGG
CGTGCAGGGCATGACAATCAAGGAGTTCAATAAGAAGGTGAACCAGTCTATCCAGCAGTATGACGAGGTG
AACGTGATCGGCATCGATCGGGGCGAGAGACACCTGCTGTACCTGACCGTGATCAATAGCAAGGGCGAGA
TCCTGGAGCAGTGTTCCCTGAACGACATCACCACAGCCTCTGCCAATGGCACACAGATGACCACACCTTA
CCACAAGATCCTGGATAAGAGGGAGATCGAGCGCCTGAACGCCCGGGTGGGATGGGGCGAGATCGAGACA
ATCAAGGAGCTGAAGTCTGGCTATCTGAGCCACGTGGTGCACCAGATCAGCCAGCTGATGCTGAAGTACA
ACGCCATCGTGGTGCTGGAGGACCTGAATTTCGGCTTTAAGAGGGGCCGCTTTAAGGTGGAGAAGCAGAT
CTATCAGAACTTCGAGAATGCCCTGATCAAGAAGCTGAACCACCTGGTGCTGAAGGACAAGGCCGACGAT
GAGATCGGCTCTTACAAGAATGCCCTGCAGCTGACCAACAATTTCACAGATCTGAAGAGCATCGGCAAGC
AGACCGGCTTCCTGTTTTATGTGCCCGCCTGGAACACCTCTAAGATCGACCCTGAGACAGGCTTTGTGGA
TCTGCTGAAGCCAAGATACGAGAACATCGCCCAGAGCCAGGCCTTCTTTGGCAAGTTCGACAAGATCTGC
TATAATGCCGACAAGGATTACTTCGAGTTTCACATCGACTACGCCAAGTTTACCGATAAGGCCAAGAATA
GCCGCCAGATCTGGACAATCTGTTCCCACGGCGACAAGCGGTACGTGTACGATAAGACAGCCAACCAGAA
TAAGGGCGCCGCCAAGGGCATCAACGTGAATGATGAGCTGAAGTCCCTGTTCGCCCGCCACCACATCAAC
GAGAAGCAGCCCAACCTGGTCATGGACATCTGCCAGAACAATGATAAGGAGTTTCACAAGTCTCTGATGT
ACCTGCTGAAAACCCTGCTGGCCCTGCGGTACAGCAACGCCTCCTCTGACGAGGATTTCATCCTGTCCCC
CGTGGCAAACGACGAGGGCGTGTTCTTTAATAGCGCCCTGGCCGACGATACACAGCCTCAGAATGCCGAT
GCCAACGGCGCCTACCACATCGCCCTGAAGGGCCTGTGGCTGCTGAATGAGCTGAAGAACTCCGACGATC
TGAACAAGGTGAAGCTGGCCATCGACAATCAGACCTGGCTGAATTTCGCCCAGAACAGGAAAAGGCCGGC
GGCCACGAAAAAGGCCGGCCAGGCAAAAAAGAAAAAGGGATCCTACCCATACGATGTTCCAGATTACGCT
TATCCCTACGACGTGCCTGATTATGCATACCCATATGATGTCCCCGACTATGCCTAA
