>Addgene plasmid #69986 | pY014 (pcDNA3.1-hMbCpf1) | addgene partial sequence | sequence record 125628 | CMV-F 5'-CGCAAATGGGCGGTAGGCGTG-3'
ACTAGAGAACCCACTGCTTACTGGCTTATCGAAATTAATACGACTCACTATAGGGAGACCCAAGCTGGCT
AGCGTTTAAACTTAAGCTTGGTACCGCCACCATGCTGTTCCAGGACTTTACCCACCTGTATCCACTGTCC
AAGACAGTGAGATTTGAGCTGAAGCCCATCGATAGGACCCTGGAGCACATCCACGCCAAGAACTTCCTGT
CTCAGGACGAGACAATGGCCGATATGCACCAGAAGGTGAAAGTGATCCTGGACGATTACCACCGCGACTT
CATCGCCGATATGATGGGCGAGGTGAAGCTGACCAAGCTGGCCGAGTTCTATGACGTGTACCTGAAGTTT
CGGAAGAACCCAAAGGACGATGAGCTGCAGAAGCAGCTGAAGGATCTGCAGGCCGTGCTGAGAAAGGAGA
TCGTGAAGCCCATCGGCAATGGCGGCAAGTATAAGGCCGGCTACGACAGGCTGTTCGGCGCCAAGCTGTT
TAAGGACGGCAAGGAGCTGGGCGATCTGGCCAAGTTCGTGATCGCACAGGAGGGAGAGAGCTCCCCAAAG
CTGGCCCACCTGGCCCACTTCGAGAAGTTTTCCACCTATTTCACAGGCTTTCACGATAACCGGAAGAATA
TGTATTCTGACGAGGATAAGCACACCGCCATCGCCTACCGCCTGATCCACGAGAACCTGCCCCGGTTTAT
CGACAATCTGCAGATCCTGACCACAATCAAGCAGAAGCACTCTGCCCTGTACGATCAGATCATCAACGAG
CTGACCGCCAGCGGCCTGGACGTGTCTCTGGCCAGCCACCTGGATGGCTATCACAAGCTGCTGACACAGG
AGGGCATCACCGCCTACAATACACTGCTGGGAGGAATCTCCGGAGAGGCAGGCTCTCCTAAGATCCAGGG
CATCAACGAGCTGAT
