>Addgene plasmid #69986 | pY014 (pcDNA3.1-hMbCpf1) | addgene partial sequence | sequence record 125631 | BGH-rev 5'-TAGAAGGCACAGTCGAGG-3'
TCTAGACTCGAGCGGCCGCCACTGTGCTGGATATCTGCAGAATTCTTAGGCATAGTCGGGGACATCATAT
GGGTATGCATAATCAGGCACGTCGTAGGGATAAGCGTAATCTGGAACATCGTATGGGTAGGATCCCTTTT
TCTTTTTTGCCTGGCCGGCCTTTTTCGTGGCCGCCGGCCTTTTCCTGTTCTGGGCGAAATTCAGCCAGGT
CTGATTGTCGATGGCCAGCTTCACCTTGTTCAGATCGTCGGAGTTCTTCAGCTCATTCAGCAGCCACAGG
CCCTTCAGGGCGATGTGGTAGGCGCCGTTGGCATCGGCATTCTGAGGCTGTGTATCGTCGGCCAGGGCGC
TATTAAAGAACACGCCCTCGTCGTTTGCCACGGGGGACAGGATGAAATCCTCGTCAGAGGAGGCGTTGCT
GTACCGCAGGGCCAGCAGGGTTTTCAGCAGGTACATCAGAGACTTGTGAAACTCCTTATCATTGTTCTGG
CAGATGTCCATGACCAGGTTGGGCTGCTTCTCGTTGATGTGGTGGCGGGCGAACAGGGACTTCAGCTCAT
CATTCACGTTGATGCCCTTGGCGGCGCCCTTATTCTGGTTGGCTGTCTTATCGTACACGTACCGCTTGTC
GCCGTGGGAACAGATTGTCCAGATCTGGCGGCTATTCTTGGCCTTATCGGTAAACTTGGCGTAGTCGATG
TGAAACTCGAAGTAATCCTTGTCGGCATTATAGCAGATCTTGTCGAACTTGCCAAAGAAGGCCTGGCTCT
GGGCGATGTTCTCGTATCTTGGCTTCAGCAGATCCACAAAGCCTGTCTCAGGGTCGATCTTA
